Addgene plasmid #242211: pPB-CAG-ARID1A-deltaIDR1ARID-FLAG
Purpose: Expression of human ARID1A ∆IDR1 and ∆ARID (deletion of a.a. 2-1169) using piggyBac transposition
Depositing lab: Courtney Hodges. Depositing organization: Baylor College of Medicine. Publication: beta-catenin functions as a molecular adapter for disordered cBAF interactions. Chan YS, Gao Q, Robinson SA, Wang W, Filandrova R, Weinhold LM, Cabrera ML, Zhang M, Ambati CSR, Lerario AM, Putluri N, Kiseljak-Vassiliades K, Wierman ME, Habra MA, Hammer GD, Veverka V, Cermakova K, Hodges HC. Mol Cell. 2025 Jul 15:S1097-2765(25)00576-3. doi: 10.1016/j.molcel.2025.06.026. PubMed 40695292.
Backbone
  Vector backbone: pPB
  Vector type: Mammalian Expression ; piggyBac
  Selectable markers: Blasticidin
Growth in bacteria
  Bacterial resistance: Ampicillin, 100 μg/mL
  Growth temperature: 37°C
  Growth strain: NEB Stable
  Copy number: Unknown
Gene/Insert
  Gene/Insert name: ARID1A (alt name: BAF250a)
  Species: H. sapiens (human)
  Mutation: Deleted IDR1 and ARID from ARID1A (deletion of a.a. 2-1169)
  Entrez Gene: ARID1A (a.k.a. B120, BAF250, BAF250a, BM029, C1orf4, CSS2, ELD, MRD14, OSA1, P270, SMARCF1, hELD, hOSA1)
  Promoter: CAG
  Tag / fusion protein: FLAG (C terminal on insert)
  Cloning method: Gene Synthesis
Terms and licenses: Academic/Nonprofit Terms; Industry Terms: Not Available to Industry
How to cite: pPB-CAG-ARID1A-deltaIDR1ARID-FLAG was a gift from Courtney Hodges (Addgene plasmid # 242211 ; http://n2t.net/addgene:242211 ; RRID:Addgene_242211)
