[The description below was written by a language model from this plasmid's Addgene catalogue record and pLannotate feature annotations shown in this document.]
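Description:
pPB-CAG-ARID1A-deltaIDR1ARID-FLAG is a 10.2 kb piggyBac transposon plasmid for stable expression in mammalian cells of a truncated human ARID1A (BAF250a), a subunit of SWI/SNF (BAF) chromatin remodeling complexes. It is maintained in E. coli through a high-copy ColE1/pUC-type origin and an ampicillin resistance gene. The backbone also carries an f1 origin and leftover cloning-vector elements (lacZα fragment, lac promoter/operator copies, T7 and T3 promoters) that play no role in the mammalian cassette. The automated annotation does not call the piggyBac terminal repeats, although the catalogue entry describes delivery by piggyBac transposition, which requires them to flank the cassette and a transposase, normally supplied from a separate source.

The payload is a single bicistronic transcription unit. A CAG promoter (CMV enhancer, chicken β-actin promoter and a chimeric β-actin/β-globin intron) drives a synthesized ARID1A open reading frame lacking amino acids 2–1169. This deletion removes the first intrinsically disordered region (IDR1) and the ARID DNA-binding domain while retaining the C-terminal portion of the protein. The record lists a C-terminal FLAG tag, and the annotation identifies it as a 3xFLAG epitope, useful for detection and immunoprecipitation. Downstream, an EMCV IRES allows translation of the bsr blasticidin S deaminase from the same mRNA, so blasticidin selection enriches for cells that express the ARID1A transcript. A bGH polyadenylation signal ends the unit. Short hits to the hPGK and SV40 promoters are only fragments.

The construct serves as a domain-deletion mutant for testing what IDR1 and the ARID domain contribute to ARID1A function. The associated study concerns disordered-region interactions between cBAF and β-catenin.
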