Features (pLannotate 1.2.2; 26 found; start..end, strand, type, name):
      5..160     -  CDS            lacZα (fragment): LacZα fragment of β-galactosidase; lacZ fragment
    168..186     +  promoter       T7 promoter: promoter for bacteriophage T7 RNA polymerase
    571..950     +  enhancer       CMV enhancer: human cytomegalovirus immediate early enhancer
    952..1072    +  promoter       chicken β-actin promoter (fragment): contains a 21-bp deletion relative to the standard chicken β-actin promoter
   1106..1262    +  promoter       chicken β-actin promoter (fragment): contains a 21-bp deletion relative to the standard chicken β-actin promoter
   1263..2236    +  intron         chimeric intron: chimera between introns from chicken β-actin and rabbit β-globin
   2237..2296    +  promoter       hPGK promoter (fragment): human phosphoglycerate kinase 1 promoter
   2313..5672    +  CDS            ARID1A (fragment): ARI1A_HUMAN - Also known as BAF250, BAF250A, C1orf4, OSA1, SMARCF1. Experimental evidence at protein level: Swiss-Prot protein existence level 1. Involved in transcriptional activation and repression of select genes by chromatin remodeling (alteration of DNA-nucleosome topology). Component of SWI/SNF chromatin remodeling complexes that carry out key enzymatic activities, changing chromatin structure by altering DNA-histone contacts within a nucleosome in an ATP-dependent manner. Binds DNA non-specifically. Belongs to the neural progenitors- specific chromatin remodeling complex (npBAF complex)
   5679..5744    +  CDS            3xFLAG: three tandem FLAG® epitope tags, followed by an enterokinase cleavage site
   5827..6388    +  misc_feature   IRES: internal ribosome entry site (IRES) of the encephalomyocarditis virus (EMCV)
   6397..6816    +  CDS            bsr: BSR_BACCE - Experimental evidence at protein level: Swiss-Prot protein existence level 1. Catalyzes the deamination of the cytosine moiety of the antibiotics blasticidin S, cytomycin and acetylblasticidin S. From Bacillus cereus.
   6865..7089    +  polyA_signal   bGH poly(A) signal: bovine growth hormone polyadenylation signal
   7093..7109    +  promoter       SV40 promoter (fragment): SV40 enhancer and early promoter
   7160..7176    -  protein_bind   lac operator: The lac repressor binds to the lac operator to inhibit transcription in E. coli. This inhibition can be relieved by adding lactose or isopropyl-β-D-thiogalactopyranoside (IPTG). lac repressor encoded by lacI
   7184..7214    -  promoter       lac promoter: promoter for the E. coli lac operon
   7229..7250    -  protein_bind   CAP binding site: CAP binding activates transcription in the presence of cAMP. E. coli catabolite activator protein
   7263..7302    -  CDS            lacI (fragment): lac repressor; lacI; The lac repressor binds to the lac operator to inhibit transcription in E. coli. This inhibition can be relieved by adding lactose or isopropyl-β-D-thiogalactopyranoside (IPTG).
   7587..7605    -  promoter       T3 promoter: promoter for bacteriophage T3 RNA polymerase
   7650..7666    -  protein_bind   lac operator: The lac repressor binds to the lac operator to inhibit transcription in E. coli. This inhibition can be relieved by adding lactose or isopropyl-β-D-thiogalactopyranoside (IPTG). lac repressor encoded by lacI
   7674..7704    -  promoter       lac promoter: promoter for the E. coli lac operon
   7719..7740    -  protein_bind   CAP binding site: CAP binding activates transcription in the presence of cAMP. E. coli catabolite activator protein
   7753..7845    -  CDS            lacI (fragment): lac repressor; lacI; The lac repressor binds to the lac operator to inhibit transcription in E. coli. This inhibition can be relieved by adding lactose or isopropyl-β-D-thiogalactopyranoside (IPTG).
   8028..8616    -  rep_origin     ori: high-copy-number ColE1/pMB1/pBR322/pUC origin of replication
   8787..9647    -  CDS            AmpR: β-lactamase; bla; confers resistance to ampicillin, carbenicillin, and related antibiotics
   9648..9752    -  promoter       AmpR promoter: bla
   9805..10233   -  rep_origin     f1 ori (sequence partly withheld): f1 bacteriophage origin of replication; arrow indicates direction of (+) strand synthesis
>Addgene plasmid #242211 | pPB-CAG-ARID1A-deltaIDR1ARID-FLAG | addgene full sequence | sequence record 485631 | Addgene NGS Result
CCCATTCGCCATTCAGGCTGCGCAACTGTTGGGAAGGGCGATCGGTGCGGGCCTCTTCGCTATTACGCCA
GCTGGCGAAAGGGGGATGTGCTGCAAGGCGATTAAGTTGGGTAACGCCAGGGTTTTCCCAGTCACGACGT
TGTAAAACGACGGCCAGTGAGCGCGCGTAATACGACTCACTATAGGGCGAATTGGGGCGCGCCATTCTAG
ATTAACCCTAGAAAGATAGTCTGCGTAAAATTGACGCATGCATTCTTGAAATATTGCTCTCTCTTTCTAA
ATAGCGCGAATCCGTCGCTGTGCATTTAGGACATCTCAGTCGCCGCTTGGAGCTCCCGTGAGGCGTGCTT
GTCAATGCGGTAAGTGTCACTGATTTTGAACTATAACGACCGCGTGAGTCAAAATGACGCATGATTATCT
TTTACGTGACTTTTAAGATTTAACTCATACGATAATTATATTGTTATTTCATGTTCTACTTACGTGATAA
CTTATTATATATATATTTTCTTGTTATAGATATCAACTAGAATGCTAGACTCGAGAAGCTTGATCGGCCA
CGCGGATCTCGACATTGATTATTGACTAGTTATTAATAGTAATCAATTACGGGGTCATTAGTTCATAGCC
CATATATGGAGTTCCGCGTTACATAACTTACGGTAAATGGCCCGCCTGGCTGACCGCCCAACGACCCCCG
CCCATTGACGTCAATAATGACGTATGTTCCCATAGTAACGCCAATAGGGACTTTCCATTGACGTCAATGG
GTGGAGTATTTACGGTAAACTGCCCACTTGGCAGTACATCAAGTGTATCATATGCCAAGTACGCCCCCTA
TTGACGTCAATGACGGTAAATGGCCCGCCTGGCATTATGCCCAGTACATGACCTTATGGGACTTTCCTAC
TTGGCAGTACATCTACGTATTAGTCATCGCTATTACCATGGTCGAGGTGAGCCCCACGTTCTGCTTCACT
CTCCCCATCTCCCCCCCCTCCCCACCCCCAATTTTGTATTTATTTATTTTTTAATTATTTTGTGCAGCGA
TGGGGGCGGGGGGGGGGGGGGGCGCGCGCCGGGGGGGGGGGGGGGGGGGGGGGGGGGGGGGGGGGGGGGG
GGGGGGGGGGGGGGAGGGGCGGCGCGGGGCGAGGCGGAGAGGTGCGGCGGCAGCCAATCAGAGCGGCGCG
CTCCGAAAGTTTCCTTTTATGGCGAGGCGGCGGCGGCGGCGGCCCTATAAAAAGCGAAGCGCGCGGCGGG
CGGGAGTCGCTGCGCGCTGCCTTCGCCCCGTGCCCCGCTCCGCCGCCGCCTCGCGCCGCCCGCCCCGGCT
CTGACTGACCGCGTTACTCCCACAGGTGAGCGGGCGGGACGGCCCTTCTCCTCCGGGCTGTAATTAGCGC
TTGGTTTAATGACGGCTTGTTTCTTTTCTGTGGCTGCGTGAAAGCCTTGAGGGGCTCCGGGAGGGCCCTT
TGTGCGGGGGGAGCGGCTCGGGGGGTGCGTGCGTGTGTGTGTGCGTGGGGAGCGCCGCGTGCGGCTCCGC
GCTGCCCGGCGGCTGTGAGCGCTGCGGGCGCGGCGCGGGGCTTTGTGCGCTCCGCAGTGTGCGCGAGGGG
AGCGCGGCCGGGGGCGGTGCCCCGCGGTGCGGGGGGGGCTGCGAGGGGAACAAAGGCTGCGTGCGGGGTG
TGTGCGTGGGGGGGTGAGCAGGGGGTGTGGGCGCGTCGGTCGGGCTGCAACCCCCCCTGCACCCCCCTCC
CCGAGTTGCTGAGCACGGCCCGGCTTCGGGTGCGGGGCTCCGTACGGGGCGTGGCGCGGGGCTCGCCGTG
CCGGGCGGGGGGTGGCGGCAGGTGGGGGTGCCGGGCGGGGCGGGGCCGCCTCGGGCCGGGGAGGGCTCGG
GGGAGGGGCGCGGCGGCCCCCGGAGCGCCGGCGGCTGTCGAGGCGCGGCGAGCCGCAGCCATTGCCTTTT
ATGGTAATCGTGCGAGAGGGCGCAGGGACTTCCTTTGTCCCAAATCTGTGCGGAGCCGAAATCTGGGAGG
CGCCGCCGCACCCCCTCTAGCGGGCGCGGGGCGAAGCGGTGCGGCGCCGGCAGGAAGGAAATGGGCGGGG
AGGGCCTTCGTGCGTCGCCGCGCCGCCGTCCCCTTCTCCCTCTCCAGCCTCGGGGCTGTCCGCGGGGGGA
CGGCTGCCTTCGGGGGGGACGGGGCAGGGCGGGGTTCGGCTTCTGGCGTGTGACCGGCGGCTCTAGCCGG
AGCGCACGTCGGCAGTCGGCTCCCTCGTTGACCGAATCACCGACCTCTCTCCCCAGGGGGATCCACCGGG
CTAGCGCCACCATGCACAGTCAGATCCCCCCATTGCCAGGCATGAGCAGGAGCAATTCAGTTGGGATCCA
GGATGCCTTTAATGATGGAAGTGACTCCACATTCCAGAAGCGGAATTCCATGACTCCAAACCCTGGGTAT
CAGCCCAGTATGAATACCTCTGACATGATGGGGCGCATGTCCTATGAGCCAAATAAGGATCCTTATGGCA
GCATGAGGAAAGCTCCAGGGAGTGATCCCTTCATGTCCTCAGGGCAGGGCCCCAACGGCGGGATGGGTGA
CCCCTACAGTCGTGCTGCCGGCCCTGGGCTAGGAAATGTGGCGATGGGACCACGACAGCACTATCCCTAT
GGAGGTCCTTATGACAGAGTGAGGACGGAGCCTGGAATAGGGCCTGAGGGAAACATGAGCACTGGGGCCC
CACAGCCGAATCTCATGCCTTCCAACCCAGACTCGGGGATGTATTCTCCTAGCCGCTACCCCCCGCAGCA
GCAGCAGCAGCAGCAGCAACGACATGATTCCTATGGCAATCAGTTCTCCACCCAAGGCACCCCTTCTGGC
AGCCCCTTCCCCAGCCAGCAGACTACAATGTATCAACAGCAACAGCAGAATTACAAGCGGCCAATGGATG
GCACATATGGCCCTCCTGCCAAGCGGCACGAAGGGGAGATGTACAGCGTGCCATACAGCACTGGGCAGGG
GCAGCCTCAGCAGCAGCAGTTGCCCCCAGCCCAGCCCCAGCCTGCCAGCCAGCAACAAGCTGCCCAGCCT
TCCCCTCAGCAAGATGTATACAACCAGTATGGCAATGCCTATCCTGCCACTGCCACAGCTGCTACTGAGC
GCCGACCAGCAGGCGGCCCCCAGAACCAATTTCCATTCCAGTTTGGCCGAGACCGTGTCTCTGCACCCCC
TGGCACCAATGCCCAGCAAAACATGCCACCACAAATGATGGGCGGCCCCATACAGGCATCAGCTGAGGTT
GCTCAGCAAGGCACCATGTGGCAGGGGCGTAATGACATGACCTATAATTATGCCAACAGGCAGAGCACGG
GCTCTGCCCCCCAGGGCCCCGCCTATCATGGCGTGAACCGAACAGATGAAATGCTGCACACAGATCAGAG
GGCCAACCACGAAGGCTCGTGGCCTTCCCATGGCACACGCCAGCCCCCATATGGTCCCTCTGCCCCTGTG
CCCCCCATGACAAGGCCCCCTCCATCTAACTACCAGCCCCCACCAAGCATGCAGAATCACATTCCTCAGG
TATCCAGCCCTGCTCCCCTGCCCCGGCCAATGGAGAACCGCACCTCTCCTAGCAAGTCTCCATTCCTGCA
CTCTGGGATGAAAATGCAGAAGGCAGGTCCCCCAGTACCTGCCTCGCACATAGCACCTGCCCCTGTGCAG
CCCCCCATGATTCGGCGGGATATCACCTTCCCACCTGGCTCTGTTGAAGCCACACAGCCTGTGTTGAAGC
AGAGGAGGCGGCTCACAATGAAAGACATTGGAACCCCGGAGGCATGGCGGGTAATGATGTCCCTCAAGTC
TGGTCTCCTGGCAGAGAGCACATGGGCATTAGATACCATCAACATCCTGCTGTATGATGACAACAGCATC
ATGACCTTCAACCTCAGTCAGCTCCCAGGGTTGCTAGAGCTCCTTGTAGAATATTTCCGACGATGCCTGA
TTGAGATCTTTGGCATTTTAAAGGAGTATGAGGTGGGTGACCCAGGACAGAGAACGCTACTGGATCCTGG
GAGGTTCAGCAAGGTGTCTAGTCCAGCTCCCATGGAGGGTGGGGAAGAAGAAGAAGAACTTCTAGGTCCT
AAACTAGAAGAGGAAGAAGAAGAGGAAGTAGTTGAAAATGATGAGGAGATAGCCTTTTCAGGCAAGGACA
AGCCAGCTTCAGAGAATAGTGAGGAGAAGCTGATCAGTAAGTTTGACAAGCTTCCAGTAAAGATCGTACA
GAAGAATGATCCATTTGTGGTGGACTGCTCAGATAAGCTTGGGCGTGTGCAGGAGTTTGACAGTGGCCTG
CTGCACTGGCGGATTGGTGGGGGGGACACCACTGAGCATATCCAGACCCACTTCGAGAGCAAGACAGAGC
TGCTGCCTTCCCGGCCTCACGCACCCTGCCCACCAGCCCCTCGGAAGCATGTGACAACAGCAGAGGGTAC
ACCAGGGACAACAGACCAGGAGGGGCCCCCACCTGATGGACCTCCAGAAAAACGGATCACAGCCACTATG
GATGACATGTTGTCTACTCGGTCTAGCACCTTGACCGAGGATGGAGCTAAGAGTTCAGAGGCCATCAAGG
AGAGCAGCAAGTTTCCATTTGGCATTAGCCCAGCACAGAGCCACCGGAACATCAAGATCCTAGAGGACGA
ACCCCACAGTAAGGATGAGACCCCACTGTGTACCCTTCTGGACTGGCAGGATTCTCTTGCCAAGCGCTGC
GTCTGTGTGTCCAATACCATTCGAAGCCTGTCATTTGTGCCAGGCAATGACTTTGAGATGTCCAAACACC
CAGGGCTGCTGCTCATCCTGGGCAAGCTGATCCTGCTGCACCACAAGCACCCAGAACGGAAGCAGGCACC
ACTAACTTATGAAAAGGAGGAGGAACAGGACCAAGGGGTGAGCTGCAACAAAGTGGAGTGGTGGTGGGAC
TGCTTGGAGATGCTCCGGGAAAACACCTTGGTTACACTCGCCAACATCTCGGGGCAGTTGGACCTATCTC
CATACCCCGAGAGCATTTGCCTGCCTGTCCTGGACGGACTCCTACACTGGGCAGTTTGCCCTTCAGCTGA
AGCCCAGGACCCCTTTTCCACCCTGGGCCCCAATGCCGTCCTTTCCCCGCAGAGACTGGTCTTGGAAACC
CTCAGCAAACTCAGCATCCAGGACAACAATGTGGACCTGATTCTGGCCACACCCCCCTTCAGCCGCCTGG
AGAAGTTGTATAGCACTATGGTGCGCTTCCTCAGTGACCGAAAGAACCCGGTGTGCCGGGAGATGGCTGT
GGTACTGCTGGCCAACCTGGCTCAGGGGGACAGCCTGGCAGCTCGTGCCATTGCAGTGCAGAAGGGCAGT
ATCGGCAACCTCCTGGGCTTCCTAGAGGACAGCCTTGCCGCCACACAGTTCCAGCAGAGCCAGGCCAGCC
TCCTCCACATGCAGAACCCACCCTTTGAGCCAACTAGTGTGGACATGATGCGGCGGGCTGCCCGCGCGCT
GCTTGCCTTGGCCAAGGTGGACGAGAACCACTCAGAGTTTACTCTGTACGAATCACGGCTGTTGGACATC
TCGGTATCACCGCTGATGAATAGCCTCGTGTCACAAGTCATTTGTGATGTACTGTTTTTGATTGGCCAGT
CCACCGGTGACTACAAAGACCATGACGGTGATTATAAAGATCATGATATCGATTACAAGGATGACGATGA
CAAGTGAACGCGTTAGTGCGGATCCTAGTGCGAATTCTAGTGCGTCGACTCTAGCAACGGTTTCCCTCTA
GCGGGATCAATTCCGCCCCCCCCCCCTAACGTTACTGGCCGAAGCCGCTTGGAATAAGGCCGGTGTGCGT
TTGTCTATATGTTATTTTCCACCATATTGCCGTCTTTTGGCAATGTGAGGGCCCGGAAACCTGGCCCTGT
CTTCTTGACGAGCATTCCTAGGGGTCTTTCCCCTCTCGCCAAAGGAATGCAAGGTCTGTTGAATGTCGTG
AAGGAAGCAGTTCCTCTGGAAGCTTCTTGAAGACAAACAACGTCTGTAGCGACCCTTTGCAGGCAGCGGA
ACCCCCCACCTGGCGACAGGTGCCTCTGCGGCCAAAAGCCACGTGTATAAGATACACCTGCAAAGGCGGC
ACAACCCCAGTGCCACGTTGTGAGTTGGATAGTTGTGGAAAGAGTCAAATGGCTCTCCTCAAGCGTATTC
AACAAGGGGCTGAAGGATGCCCAGAAGGTACCCCATTGTATGGGATCTGATCTGGGGCCTCGGTGCACAT
GCTTTACATGTGTTTAGTCGAGGTTAAAAAAACGTCTAGGCCCCCCGAACCACGGGGACGTGGTTTTCCT
TTGAAAAACACGATAATACCATGGTCATGAAAACATTTAACATTTCTCAACAAGATCTAGAATTAGTAGA
AGTAGCGACAGAGAAGATTACAATGCTTTATGAGGATAATAAACATCATGTGGGAGCGGCAATTCGTACG
AAAACAGGAGAAATCATTTCGGCAGTACATATTGAAGCGTATATAGGACGAGTAACTGTTTGTGCAGAAG
CCATTGCGATTGGTAGTGCAGTTTCGAATGGACAAAAGGATTTTGACACGATTGTAGCTGTTAGACACCC
TTATTCTGACGAAGTAGATAGAAGTATTCGAGTGGTAAGTCCTTGTGGTATGTGTAGGGAGTTGATTTCA
GACTATGCACCAGATTGTTTTGTGTTAATAGAAATGAATGGCAAGTTAGTCAAAACTACGATTGAAGAAC
TCATTCCACTCAAATATACCCGAAATTAAAAGTCGAGATGCATCGATGATCTAGAGCTCGCTGATCAGCC
TCGACTGTGCCTTCTAGTTGCCAGCCATCTGTTGTTTGCCCCTCCCCCGTGCCTTCCTTGACCCTGGAAG
GTGCCACTCCCACTGTCCTTTCCTAATAAAATGAGGAAATTGCATCGCATTGTCTGAGTAGGTGTCATTC
TATTCTGGGGGGTGGGGTGGGGCAGGACAGCAAGGGGGAGGATTGGGAAGACAATAGCAGGCATGCTGGG
GATGCGGTGGGCTCTATGGCTTCTGAGGCGGAAAGAACCTGCAGCCCAAGCTTGGCGTAATCATGGTCAT
AGCTGTTTCCTGTGTGAAATTGTTATCCGCTCACAATTCCACACAACATACGAGCCGGAAGCATAAAGTG
TAAAGCCTGGGGTGCCTAATGAGTGAGCTAACTCACATTAATTGCGTTGCGCTCACTGCCCGCTTTCCAG
TCGGGAAACCTGTCGTGCCAGCGGATCTTAAAAGTTTTGTTACTTTATAGAAGAAATTTTGAGTTTTTGT
TTTTTTTTAATAAATAAATAAACATAAATAAATTGTTTGTTGAATTTATTATTAGTATGTAAGTGTAAAT
ATAATAAAACTTAATATCTATTCAAATTAATAAATAAACCTCGATATACAGACCGATAAAACACATGCGT
CAATTTTACGCATGATTATCTTTAACGTACGTCACAATATGATTATCTTTCTAGGGTTAATCTAGTATCG
TAGATTAATTAATCCAGCTTTTGTTCCCTTTAGTGAGGGTTAATTGCGCGCTTGGCGTAATCATGGTCAT
AGCTGTTTCCTGTGTGAAATTGTTATCCGCTCACAATTCCACACAACATACGAGCCGGAAGCATAAAGTG
TAAAGCCTGGGGTGCCTAATGAGTGAGCTAACTCACATTAATTGCGTTGCGCTCACTGCCCGCTTTCCAG
TCGGGAAACCTGTCGTGCCAGCTGCATTAATGAATCGGCCAACGCGCGGGGAGAGGCGGTTTGCGTATTG
GGCGCTCTTCCGCTTCCTCGCTCACTGACTCGCTGCGCTCGGTCGTTCGGCTGCGGCGAGCGGTATCAGC
TCACTCAAAGGCGGTAATACGGTTATCCACAGAATCAGGGGATAACGCAGGAAAGAACATGTGAGCAAAA
GGCCAGCAAAAGGCCAGGAACCGTAAAAAGGCCGCGTTGCTGGCGTTTTTCCATAGGCTCCGCCCCCCTG
ACGAGCATCACAAAAATCGACGCTCAAGTCAGAGGTGGCGAAACCCGACAGGACTATAAAGATACCAGGC
GTTTCCCCCTGGAAGCTCCCTCGTGCGCTCTCCTGTTCCGACCCTGCCGCTTACCGGATACCTGTCCGCC
TTTCTCCCTTCGGGAAGCGTGGCGCTTTCTCATAGCTCACGCTGTAGGTATCTCAGTTCGGTGTAGGTCG
TTCGCTCCAAGCTGGGCTGTGTGCACGAACCCCCCGTTCAGCCCGACCGCTGCGCCTTATCCGGTAACTA
TCGTCTTGAGTCCAACCCGGTAAGACACGACTTATCGCCACTGGCAGCAGCCACTGGTAACAGGATTAGC
AGAGCGAGGTATGTAGGCGGTGCTACAGAGTTCTTGAAGTGGTGGCCTAACTACGGCTACACTAGAAGAA
CAGTATTTGGTATCTGCGCTCTGCTGAAGCCAGTTACCTTCGGAAAAAGAGTTGGTAGCTCTTGATCCGG
CAAACAAACCACCGCTGGTAGCGGTGGTTTTTTTGTTTGCAAGCAGCAGATTACGCGCAGAAAAAAAGGA
TCTCAAGAAGATCCTTTGATCTTTTCTACGGGGTCTGACGCTCAGTGGAACGAAAACTCACGTTAAGGGA
TTTTGGTCATGAGATTATCAAAAAGGATCTTCACCTAGATCCTTTTAAATTAAAAATGAAGTTTTAAATC
AATCTAAAGTATATATGAGTAAACTTGGTCTGACAGTTACCAATGCTTAATCAGTGAGGCACCTATCTCA
GCGATCTGTCTATTTCGTTCATCCATAGTTGCCTGACTCCCCGTCGTGTAGATAACTACGATACGGGAGG
GCTTACCATCTGGCCCCAGTGCTGCAATGATACCGCGAGACCCACGCTCACCGGCTCCAGATTTATCAGC
AATAAACCAGCCAGCCGGAAGGGCCGAGCGCAGAAGTGGTCCTGCAACTTTATCCGCCTCCATCCAGTCT
ATTAATTGTTGCCGGGAAGCTAGAGTAAGTAGTTCGCCAGTTAATAGTTTGCGCAACGTTGTTGCCATTG
CTACAGGCATCGTGGTGTCACGCTCGTCGTTTGGTATGGCTTCATTCAGCTCCGGTTCCCAACGATCAAG
GCGAGTTACATGATCCCCCATGTTGTGCAAAAAAGCGGTTAGCTCCTTCGGTCCTCCGATCGTTGTCAGA
AGTAAGTTGGCCGCAGTGTTATCACTCATGGTTATGGCAGCACTGCATAATTCTCTTACTGTCATGCCAT
CCGTAAGATGCTTTTCTGTGACTGGTGAGTACTCAACCAAGTCATTCTGAGAATAGTGTATGCGGCGACC
GAGTTGCTCTTGCCCGGCGTCAATACGGGATAATACCGCGCCACATAGCAGAACTTTAAAAGTGCTCATC
ATTGGAAAACGTTCTTCGGGGCGAAAACTCTCAAGGATCTTACCGCTGTTGAGATCCAGTTCGATGTAAC
CCACTCGTGCACCCAACTGATCTTCAGCATCTTTTACTTTCACCAGCGTTTCTGGGTGAGCAAAAACAGG
AAGGCAAAATGCCGCAAAAAAGGGAATAAGGGCGACACGGAAATGTTGAATACTCATACTCTTCCTTTTT
CAATATTATTGAAGCATTTATCAGGGTTATTGTCTCATGAGCGGATACATATTTGAATGTATTTAGAAAA
ATAAACAAATAGGGGTTCCGCGCACATTTCCCCGAAAAGTGCCACCTAAATTGTAAGCGTTAATATTTTG
TTAAAATTCGCGTTAAATTTTTGTTAAATCAGCTCATTTTTTAACCAATAGGCCGAAATCGGCAAAATCC
CTTATAAATCAAAAGAATAGACCGAGATAGGGT
[37 nt withheld, positions 9904-9940]
AAAGAACGTGGACTCCAACGTCAAAGG
[49 nt withheld, positions 9968-10016]
T
[91 nt withheld, positions 10018-10108]
G
[124 nt withheld, positions 10110-10233]
